Addgene plasmid #71363: pGC461
Purpose: distal tip cell expression of DAF-16 in C. elegans
Depositing lab: Jane Hubbard. Depositing organization: NYU Grossman School of Medicine. Publication: Insulin signaling promotes germline proliferation in C. elegans. Michaelson D, Korta DZ, Capua Y, Hubbard EJ. Development. 2010 Feb;137(4):671-80. doi: 10.1242/dev.042523. PubMed 20110332.
Backbone
  Vector backbone: pJK590
  Backbone manufacturer: Blelloch et al., 1999; Mathies et al., 2003
  Total vector size (bp): 9483
  Vector type: Worm Expression
Growth in bacteria
  Bacterial resistance: Ampicillin, 100 μg/mL
  Growth temperature: 37°C
  Growth strain: DH5alpha
  Copy number: Unknown
Gene/Insert
  Gene/Insert name: daf-16
  Species: C. elegans (nematode)
  Entrez Gene: daf-16 (a.k.a. CELE_R13H8.1)
  Promoter: Blelloch et al., 1999; Mathies et al., 2003
  Tag / fusion protein: GFP(65C) (C terminal on insert)
  Cloning method: Unknown
  Sequencing primers: 5′ unknown; 3′ GFP-R (CCATCTAATTCAACAAGAATTGGGACAAC)
Resource information
  A portion of this plasmid was derived from a plasmid made by: daf-16::GFP fusion was a gift of T. Johnson
Terms and licenses: Academic/Nonprofit Terms; Industry Terms: Not Available to Industry
How to cite: pGC461 was a gift from Jane Hubbard (Addgene plasmid # 71363 ; http://n2t.net/addgene:71363 ; RRID:Addgene_71363)
