[The description below was written by a language model from this plasmid's Addgene catalogue record and pLannotate feature annotations shown in this document.]
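Description:
pGC461 is a 9,483 bp C. elegans ("worm expression") plasmid built on the pJK590 backbone and designed to express the FOXO transcription factor DAF-16 in the distal tip cell, the somatic niche cell that caps the germline. The annotated features show a pBluescript-type framework. It has a high-copy ColE1/pUC origin for propagation in E. coli, an AmpR (β-lactamase) cassette with its own promoter for ampicillin selection, and an f1 origin. Remnants of the lacZα/lac promoter region and the multiple cloning site are flanked by T7 and T3 promoters. No worm selectable or co-injection marker appears in the table.

The payload is a daf-16 coding sequence, annotated as a partial match to the Swiss-Prot FOXO entry. It is followed directly by a GFP variant, listed in the catalogue as a C-terminal GFP(65C) tag and matched by the annotation tool to an Aequorea-derived green fluorescent protein. The daf-16::GFP fusion is recorded as coming from another laboratory's plasmid. The promoter is not named in the record, which only cites literature for the backbone. The roughly 3.4 kb between the cloning site and daf-16 presumably holds the regulatory sequence for distal tip cell expression, but it is essentially unannotated. The very short "chicken β-actin promoter" and "CEN4" hits in that region are most likely spurious matches. A small aex-5 fragment lies downstream of GFP, and the record does not explain its role.

The construct allows tissue-restricted, fluorescently trackable DAF-16 expression. This fits its use in asking where insulin/IGF-like signalling through DAF-16 acts to influence germline proliferation.
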