Features (pLannotate 1.2.2; 18 found; start..end, strand, type, name):
     30..458     -  rep_origin     f1 ori (sequence partly withheld): f1 bacteriophage origin of replication; arrow indicates direction of (+) strand synthesis
    463..618     -  CDS            lacZα (fragment): LacZα fragment of β-galactosidase; lacZ fragment
    626..644     +  promoter       T7 promoter: promoter for bacteriophage T7 RNA polymerase
    653..712     -  misc_feature   MCS (fragment): pBluescript multiple cloning site
   1639..1660    +  promoter       chicken β-actin promoter (fragment): contains a 21-bp deletion relative to the standard chicken β-actin promoter
   3231..3248    -  misc_feature   CEN4 (fragment): S. cerevisiae CEN4 centromere
   4175..5494    +  CDS            daf-16 (fragment): FOXO_CAEEL - Experimental evidence at protein level: Swiss-Prot protein existence level 1. Forkhead-type transcription factor (PubMed:9360933). Binds to the promoters of genes that contain the daf-16 binding element (DBE), TTGTTTAC, in their regulatory region (PubMed:10880363, PubMed:23770237). Functions in the Insulin/IGF-1-like signaling (IIS) mediated pathway which affects lipogenesis, lifespan, starvation survival, heat shock and oxidative stress responses, and dauer formation (PubMed:9360933, PubMed:8247153, PubMed:11747821, PubMed:11747825, PubMed:11381260, PubMed:14622602, PubMed:127505
   5513..6373    +  CDS            sg25: sg25 is a basic (constitutively fluorescent) green fluorescent protein published in 1997, derived from Aequorea victoria.
   6994..7146    +  CDS            aex-5 (fragment): AEX5_CAEEL - Also known as kpc-3 From Caenorhabditis elegans.
   7247..7282    -  misc_feature   MCS (fragment): pBluescript multiple cloning site
   7295..7313    -  promoter       T3 promoter: promoter for bacteriophage T3 RNA polymerase
   7358..7374    -  protein_bind   lac operator: The lac repressor binds to the lac operator to inhibit transcription in E. coli. This inhibition can be relieved by adding lactose or isopropyl-β-D-thiogalactopyranoside (IPTG). lac repressor encoded by lacI
   7382..7412    -  promoter       lac promoter: promoter for the E. coli lac operon
   7427..7448    -  protein_bind   CAP binding site: CAP binding activates transcription in the presence of cAMP. E. coli catabolite activator protein
   7461..7553    -  CDS            lacI (fragment): lac repressor; lacI; The lac repressor binds to the lac operator to inhibit transcription in E. coli. This inhibition can be relieved by adding lactose or isopropyl-β-D-thiogalactopyranoside (IPTG).
   7736..8324    -  rep_origin     ori: high-copy-number ColE1/pMB1/pBR322/pUC origin of replication
   8495..9355    -  CDS            AmpR: β-lactamase; bla; confers resistance to ampicillin, carbenicillin, and related antibiotics
   9356..9460    -  promoter       AmpR promoter: bla
>Addgene plasmid #71363 | pGC461 | depositor full sequence | sequence record 128265 | pGC461 sequence 9483 bps
CTAAATTGTAAGCGTTAATATTTTGTTAAAATTCGCGTTAAATTTTTGTTAAATCAGCTCATTTTTTAAC
CAATAGGCCGAAATCGGCAAAATCCCTTATAAATCAAAAGAATAGACCGAGATAGGGT
[37 nt withheld, positions 129-165]
AAAGAACGTGGACTCCAACGTCAAAGG
[49 nt withheld, positions 193-241]
T
[91 nt withheld, positions 243-333]
G
[124 nt withheld, positions 335-458]
CCCATTCGCCATTCAGGCTGCGCAACTGTTGGGAAGGGCGATCGGTGCGGGCCTCTTCGCTATTACGCCA
GCTGGCGAAAGGGGGATGTGCTGCAAGGCGATTAAGTTGGGTAACGCCAGGGTTTTCCCAGTCACGACGT
TGTAAAACGACGGCCAGTGAGCGCGCGTAATACGACTCACTATAGGGCGAATTGGGTACCGGGCCCCCCC
TCGAGGTCGACGGTATCGATAAGCTTGATATCGAATTCCTGCAGGTCGACTAGAGGATCCGCGACATTGT
AGGAATCATGCGACATTTCTTTAAAATTCCCCAAAAGCTCGTATTTTTCAAAATTTTGGCAATTTGCCAA
AACTTTGACCGGAAATTATGAAAAATCTAAAATTTTTTGGAGTTTTTTATTATGATATTCGGTTGTTTTG
GATCATTATAAGTGCATTTAGACAAAATCCCCACTGGCGCTACTCCACCTTTAAATTGCAGTTGAATTTT
TTTTAAATTCTCATTTTTGGAAAATTTGGAAATGCACCAAAATTTTGACTGAAAATTATGAAACATTTGC
AATACTTTGAAATTTGTGTGATTCATTTATTTAGGACAGTTATTAGTTTACCTTAAATTTCCCTGAACTA
CTCTACTCCACTTTTTCCACCAAATTATTATTCACGAACCCAAAACTATCTTACACATCTTATCTTACAG
GTTATACATTCTGCCACGTCTTGTAACCCCCTCCCACCTATTCTCTAATATACAACCTCCCTTTCAAACA
GTCCGTTATGACTCTATTGCTCCTAATCCCCCTTTTGTTTCCGGTTCGGCCTGAAACAAGAATAACAACA
GGTGACTCGATAACTGTTAGGAAAATAAATTTTTTGGTCCCAATATTTCGGTATCCATTTCAAAACATCT
TTTAAAATTGTCAAGACAGACAATTACTTCTGCTTGAAATGAAGGACACATGTCCCCTCAATTCCTCATA
AAACAAATAGAGGGGTGTCGAAATGATAAATGTTGCAAGTGAGGTGCAGATGGCAATGAAATTTATATAT
GTTTCTTTCATTCCATTCTTGTGGGGCAATTTCAAACGTTTGATAACTCACAGTGGTCTAGATTTGCAGA
ACATCTGTGTTAGGTCAAGCAGAGCGAGAATTTGAGCATTTGAACTTTAGGGTCCTGGGGGGGGGAGGGG
GGGGGGGGGGGGGGGGTGTCTAGACAGTCAGCGGCCCATAAGGGTTCATATGGTTTGACGGTGCATTGAA
CTATTTTTTAAGGAAAAAATTGAGATAAAGGCCATTTTTCCAAGAAAGCATCTAGCTTTTTCAACTGACA
CTACAAATTTCCCTATAACTTTCTGAAATTATCAGTGAAAAGTTGCCCAAATTTGAGACTTTAGCTAAAA
ATAGACAATTTTTTCCAAAACTTTGAGCGGCCATAACTTTTTTTTGAAAAACTTTCGGAACGTCTCATTA
CAAAATTTGGTTGCTTTGAGCCATTTTGAATCCGAAAAAGTCTCAAAAAGCAAAGTCTTAAATTTCGGTA
CTCCACCTTTAAAAAAAATAGGGTTTCCGCCGAAATTTCTGGGTTCCAATAATATCTGTTACCATTTCCT
TGCTCTGCGACGAGCAGCCACCAGACAAAAATCTCCTAATACCCCTCTTCATGCCTTTGTTCTTCCGGTT
TGGCGGTCTGAAAAAGAGCACCCCTCCCGGCGGGGGGCTCTCGGTATCTGTTCCGCAAAAACCGTCATAT
GGAGGGCTATCGGGAGACGGGAAGAGTTGGAAATACGGGAAATGGTGATGAATAGGTAGATCAATCGATT
CCGGAACAAATAATTTGAGTTGAGCACGCGTGCTCCACATGTGCTCAGCCGCTTAGGTGTGAGTGAAGAT
CCTTGGATTTCAAGGCCATCAGCCATTTCCCCTGTCCAGCTAGAGCAGTCCTAAACGGAATTTTTTGCAT
TCTTTTGCTTCTTTACAATTTCAAATGTTCACTCTAACTAATTCAAAAATCTTTCTTTTTTACGAGCTCT
CCTTGCTCGCCGTTGTATTCCATTCATACCTTTAAGACCACCCGAGTGTACGCATATTTAACCAGGCACC
CTAAAAACATGAATAGTCTGTGGTGGAGGTAGACAGTGTGTTTTCTAAGAATGTCTCCGTAATTTGAAAT
ATATTTTAGAGTCACCTGAAATTCATTTTTCAAGCAATATTTCTTACCATATCTTTGGGGATAATTTTAA
AAGTGGAGTGAAGTCGTTTAGGGACACGCTTTTAAGTTTTAGGAAATGGTTTTTTTTTAATTCATAATTT
AAAAAAATCTATAAAAATTGTTACATTTTTTATGATTTTCTCAATTTTGTTGAATGTTTGAATTTTTTTT
TTGAGATGTATTGTTTGAATTGGAGCTTTTTTGTGAGTTTTTTTTTAATTTTGCAATTAAATAAAAAGTA
GCTAAATTAGTTTTCGAATTCCCGCTCAAATAAATGTCCCAGAATTTACATTTTTGAGTTTTCCGGCTAA
ATTTTTGCCGTTTTTTGAATATGATTTGTAATATTTGGTCTGAACCATGGTTTTTCCAATTTTCAGAATC
TTTCTCGCAAAAAATCTCCGTATCCCGCAAAATAATTGTTGAAGCGTCAAAAATTGGCCTAAAAGTCGAT
AAATTAACATTGATTTCGCTTTTTTTTTAGGAAAAAAGTCTAAAAGTATTTTTTAAACTATACAAAATCA
TTAAATTTTGACAAGAAAACGCTTAAATTACAATTTTTTTTATTTTTTAAAAATTTAAAAAAATTTTAAA
AAAACATTAAAATTCAGATAAATTGCACAATTTTTATTGCACAAGTCGTTCGTCGTTCGTGTTTTTTTCG
CTGTCAAAATGTTGGCAAAGATTGTGAAGTCCCCTGTAGTTTAACACTCTAAGTTACTCCAAAGACTTCT
ACCTGCCTACCTGCCTGCCTATCTATAACCTAGTGCCTATCACCTACTCGCTGCATAGTTTGATGTACCT
ATATAACAGTTCATAAATGAATTTTGTCAAAATTCCACTCTCAAGTATTCTTACACGTACTTATTTTGTA
CAAATCCTTGTCAGTCGCTGCAAGAACATACACATCGAAGAGGCGCAATCGAAACAACAGGTGTTCGCCC
GTTGATCGTCTCCCCGCCCCGCCTGTTGGGCGGGACGGGTGTCGGTCACCACCACCACATCATATTGTTG
GACACACTTTGCACATCCGGTTCACACCCGATTACCGCATCGGGGTCTTGATCTGGGGCGGCTATTGGAT
CTTTTGTTTATGTAGATTTTTTTCTCGCCGTTATGATTTTGGATTATTTTTTCTCTTATCTTGCAGTCGA
CTTGTAATCTTTGCCTGATTGCTAGCTAGCCAAAACTTTCACTTGTTCTTTTTTTTCCTCTAAGTATTTT
CCCGAACTTATAGTCGACCTTGAGCTTTGCTAGAAGCCAACAACACTTTTCAAATTTGCCCGCGGATCCC
CGGGGGATCCCCATGATGGAGATGCTGGTAGATCAGGGAACTGATGCATCGTCATCCGCCTCCACGTCCA
CCTCATCTGTTTCGAGATTCGGAGCGGACACGTTCATGAATACACCGGATGATGTGATGATGAATGATGA
TATGGAACCGATTCCTCGTGATCGGTGCAATACGTGGCCAATGCGTAGGCCGCAACTCGAACCACCACTC
AACTCGAGTCCCATTATTCATGAACAAATTCCTGAAGAAGATGCTGACCTATACGGGAGCAATGAGCAAT
GTGGACAGCTCGGCGGAGCATCTTCAAACGGGTCGACAGCAATGCTTCATACTCCAGATGGAAGCAATTC
TCATCAGACATCGTTTCCTTCGGAAATGTCCGAATCGCCAGACGATACCGTATCGGGAAAAAAGACAACG
ACCAGACGGAACGCTTGGGGAAATATGTCATATGCTGAACTTATCACTACAGCCATTATGGCTAGTCCAG
AGAAACGGTTAACTCTTGCACAAGTTTACGAATGGATGGTCCAGAATGTTCCATACTTCAGGGATAAGGG
AGATTCGAACAGTTCAGCTGGATGGAAGAACTCGATCCGTCACAATCTGTCTCTTCATTCTCGTTTCATG
CGAATTCAGAATGAAGGAGCCGGAAAGAGCTCGTGGTGGGTTATTAATCCAGATGCAAAGCCAGGAAGGA
ATCCACGGCGTACACGTGAACGATCCAATACTATTGAGACGACTACAAAGGCTCAACTCGAAAAATCTCG
CCGCGGAGCCAAGAAGAGGATAAAGGAGAGAGCATTGATGGGCTCCCTTCACTCGACACTTAATGGAAAT
TCGATTGCCGGATCGATTCAAACGATTTCTCACGATTTGTATGATGATGATTCAATGCAAGGAGCATTTG
ATAACGTTCCATCATCTTTCCGTCCCCGAACTCAATCGAACCTCTCGATTCCTGGATCGTCGTCTCGTGT
TTCTCCAGCTATTGGAAGTGATATCTATGATGATCTAGAATTCCCATCATGGGTTGGCGAATCGGTTCCA
GCAATTCCAAGTGATATTGTTGATAGAACTGATCAAATGCGTATCGATGCAACTACTCATATTGGTGGAG
TTCAGATTAAGCAGGAGTCGAAGCCGATTAAGACGGAACCAATTGCTCCACCACCATCATACCACGAGTT
GAACAGTGTCCGTGGATCGTGTGCTCAGAATCCACTTCTTCGAAATCCAATTGTGCCAAGCACTAACTTC
AAGCCAATGCCACTACCGGGTGCCTATGGAAACTATCAAAATGGTGGAATAACTCCAATCAATTGGCTAT
CAACATCCAACTCATCTCCACTGCCTGGAATTCAATCGTGTGGAATTGTAGCTGCACAGCATACTGTCGC
TTCTTCATCGGCTCTTCCAATTGATTTGGAAAATCTGACACTTCCCGATCAGCCACTGATGGATACTATG
GATGTTGATGCATTGATCAGACATGAGCTGAGTCAAGCTGGAGGGCAGCATATTCATTTTGATTTGCCAC
CGGTAGAAAAAATGAGTAAAGGAGAAGAACTTTTCACTGGAGTTGTCCCAATTCTTGTTGAATTAGATGG
TGATGTTAATGGGCACAAATTTTCTGTCAGTGGAGAGGGTGAAGGTGATGCAACATACGGAAAACTTACC
CTTAAATTTATTTGCACTACTGGAAAACTACCTGTTCCATGGGTAAGTTTAAACATATATATACTAACTA
ACCCTGATTATTTAAATTTTCAGCCAACACTTGTCACTACTTTCTGTTATGGTGTTCAATGCTTCTCGAG
ATACCCAGATCATATGAAACGGCATGACTTTTTCAAGAGTGCCATGCCCGAAGGTTATGTACAGGAAAGA
ACTATATTTTTCAAAGATGACGGGAACTACAAGACACGTAAGTTTAAACAGTTCGGTACTAACTAACCAT
ACATATTTAAATTTTCAGGTGCTGAAGTCAAGTTTGAAGGTGATACCCTTGTTAATAGAATCGAGTTAAA
AGGTATTGATTTTAAAGAAGATGGAAACATTCTTGGACACAAATTGGAATACAACTATAACTCACACAAT
GTATACATCATGGCAGACAAACAAAAGAATGGAATCAAAGTTGTAAGTTTAAACATGATTTTACTAACTA
ACTAATCTGATTTAAATTTTCAGAACTTCAAAATTAGACACAACATTGAAGATGGAAGCGTTCAACTAGC
AGACCATTATCAACAAAATACTCCAATTGGCGATGGCCCTGTCCTTTTACCAGACAACCATTACCTGTCC
ACACAATCTGCCCTTTCGAAAGATCCCAACGAAAAGAGAGACCACATGGTCCTTCTTGAGTTTGTAACAG
CTGCTGGGATTACACATGGCATGGATGAACTATACAAATAGCATTCGTAGAATTCCAACTGAGCGCCGGT
CGCTACCATTACCAACTTGTCTGGTGTCAAAAATAATAGGGGCCGCTGTCATCAGAGTAAGTTTAAACTG
AGTTCTACTAACTAACGAGTAATATTTAAATTTTCAGCATCTCGCGCCCGTGCCTCTGACTTCTAAGTCC
AATTACTCTTCAACATCCCTACATGCTCTTTCTCCCTGTGCTCCCACCCCCTATTTTTGTTATTATCAAA
AAACTTCTCTTAATTTCTTTGTTTTTTAGCTTCTTTTAAGTCACCTCTAACAATGAAATTGTGTAGATTC
AAAAATAGAATTAATTCGTAATAAAAAGTCGAAAAAAATTGTGCTCCCTCCCCCCATTAATAATAATTCT
ATCCCAAAATCTACACAATGTTCTGTGTACACTTCTTATGTTTTTTACTTCTGATAAATTTTTTTGAAAC
ATCATAGAAAAAACCGCACACAAAATACCTTATCATATGTTACGTTTCAGTTTATGACCGCAATTTTTAT
TTCTTCGCACGTCTGGGCCTCTCATGACGTCAAATCATGCTCATCGTGAAAAAGTTTTGGAGTATTTTTG
GAATTTTTCAATCAAGTGAAAGTTTATGAAATTAATTTTCCTGCTTTTGCTTTTTGGGGTTTCCCCTATT
GTTTGTCAAGATTTCGAGGACGGCGTTTTTCTTGCTAAAATCACAAGTATTGATGAGCACGATGCAAGAA
AGATCGGAAGAAGGTTTGGGTTTGAGGCTCAGTGGAAGGTGAGTAGAAGTTGATAATTTGAAAGTGGAGT
AGTGTCTATGGGGTTTTTGCCTTAAATGACAGAATACATTCCCAATATACCAAACATAACTGTTTCCTAC
TAGTTCTAGAGCGGCCGCCACCGCGGTGGAGCTCCAGCTTTTGTTCCCTTTAGTGAGGGTTAATTGCGCG
CTTGGCGTAATCATGGTCATAGCTGTTTCCTGTGTGAAATTGTTATCCGCTCACAATTCCACACAACATA
CGAGCCGGAAGCATAAAGTGTAAAGCCTGGGGTGCCTAATGAGTGAGCTAACTCACATTAATTGCGTTGC
GCTCACTGCCCGCTTTCCAGTCGGGAAACCTGTCGTGCCAGCTGCATTAATGAATCGGCCAACGCGCGGG
GAGAGGCGGTTTGCGTATTGGGCGCTCTTCCGCTTCCTCGCTCACTGACTCGCTGCGCTCGGTCGTTCGG
CTGCGGCGAGCGGTATCAGCTCACTCAAAGGCGGTAATACGGTTATCCACAGAATCAGGGGATAACGCAG
GAAAGAACATGTGAGCAAAAGGCCAGCAAAAGGCCAGGAACCGTAAAAAGGCCGCGTTGCTGGCGTTTTT
CCATAGGCTCCGCCCCCCTGACGAGCATCACAAAAATCGACGCTCAAGTCAGAGGTGGCGAAACCCGACA
GGACTATAAAGATACCAGGCGTTTCCCCCTGGAAGCTCCCTCGTGCGCTCTCCTGTTCCGACCCTGCCGC
TTACCGGATACCTGTCCGCCTTTCTCCCTTCGGGAAGCGTGGCGCTTTCTCATAGCTCACGCTGTAGGTA
TCTCAGTTCGGTGTAGGTCGTTCGCTCCAAGCTGGGCTGTGTGCACGAACCCCCCGTTCAGCCCGACCGC
TGCGCCTTATCCGGTAACTATCGTCTTGAGTCCAACCCGGTAAGACACGACTTATCGCCACTGGCAGCAG
CCACTGGTAACAGGATTAGCAGAGCGAGGTATGTAGGCGGTGCTACAGAGTTCTTGAAGTGGTGGCCTAA
CTACGGCTACACTAGAAGGACAGTATTTGGTATCTGCGCTCTGCTGAAGCCAGTTACCTTCGGAAAAAGA
GTTGGTAGCTCTTGATCCGGCAAACAAACCACCGCTGGTAGCGGTGGTTTTTTTGTTTGCAAGCAGCAGA
TTACGCGCAGAAAAAAAGGATCTCAAGAAGATCCTTTGATCTTTTCTACGGGGTCTGACGCTCAGTGGAA
CGAAAACTCACGTTAAGGGATTTTGGTCATGAGATTATCAAAAAGGATCTTCACCTAGATCCTTTTAAAT
TAAAAATGAAGTTTTAAATCAATCTAAAGTATATATGAGTAAACTTGGTCTGACAGTTACCAATGCTTAA
TCAGTGAGGCACCTATCTCAGCGATCTGTCTATTTCGTTCATCCATAGTTGCCTGACTCCCCGTCGTGTA
GATAACTACGATACGGGAGGGCTTACCATCTGGCCCCAGTGCTGCAATGATACCGCGAGACCCACGCTCA
CCGGCTCCAGATTTATCAGCAATAAACCAGCCAGCCGGAAGGGCCGAGCGCAGAAGTGGTCCTGCAACTT
TATCCGCCTCCATCCAGTCTATTAATTGTTGCCGGGAAGCTAGAGTAAGTAGTTCGCCAGTTAATAGTTT
GCGCAACGTTGTTGCCATTGCTACAGGCATCGTGGTGTCACGCTCGTCGTTTGGTATGGCTTCATTCAGC
TCCGGTTCCCAACGATCAAGGCGAGTTACATGATCCCCCATGTTGTGCAAAAAAGCGGTTAGCTCCTTCG
GTCCTCCGATCGTTGTCAGAAGTAAGTTGGCCGCAGTGTTATCACTCATGGTTATGGCAGCACTGCATAA
TTCTCTTACTGTCATGCCATCCGTAAGATGCTTTTCTGTGACTGGTGAGTACTCAACCAAGTCATTCTGA
GAATAGTGTATGCGGCGACCGAGTTGCTCTTGCCCGGCGTCAATACGGGATAATACCGCGCCACATAGCA
GAACTTTAAAAGTGCTCATCATTGGAAAACGTTCTTCGGGGCGAAAACTCTCAAGGATCTTACCGCTGTT
GAGATCCAGTTCGATGTAACCCACTCGTGCACCCAACTGATCTTCAGCATCTTTTACTTTCACCAGCGTT
TCTGGGTGAGCAAAAACAGGAAGGCAAAATGCCGCAAAAAAGGGAATAAGGGCGACACGGAAATGTTGAA
TACTCATACTCTTCCTTTTTCAATATTATTGAAGCATTTATCAGGGTTATTGTCTCATGAGCGGATACAT
ATTTGAATGTATTTAGAAAAATAAACAAATAGGGGTTCCGCGCACATTTCCCCGAAAAGTGCCAC
