>Addgene plasmid #71363 | pGC461 | addgene partial sequence | sequence record 129859 | GFPfusionREV 5'-CTCCACTGACAGAAAATTTG-3'
AGAATTGGGACAACTCCAGTGAAAAGTTCTTCTCCTTTACTCATTTTTTCTACCGGTGGCAAATCAAAAT
GAATATGCTGCCCTCCAGCTTGACTCAGCTCATGTCTGATCAATGCATCAACATCCATAGTATCCATCAG
TGGCTGATCGGGAAGTGTCAGATTTTCCAAATCAATTGGAAGAGCCGATGAAGAAGCGACAGTATGCTGT
GCAGCTACAATTCCACACGATTGAATTCCAGGCAGTGGAGATGAGTTGGATGTTGATAGCCAATTGATTG
GAGTTATTCCACCATTTTGATAGTTTCCATAGGCACCCGGTAGTGGCATTGGCTTGAAGTTAGTGCTTGG
CACAATTGGATTTCGAAGAAGTGGATTCTGAGCACACGATCCACGGACACTGTTCAACTCGTGGTATGAT
GGTGGTGGAGCAATTGGTTCCGTCTTAATCGGCTTCGACTCCTGCTTAATCTGAACTCCACCAATATGAG
TAGTTGCATCGATACGCATTTGATCAGTTCTATCAACAATATCACTTGGAATTGCTGGAACCGATTCGCC
AACCCATGATGGGAATTCTAGATCATCATAGATATCACTTCCAATAGCTGGAGAAACACGAGACGACGAT
CCAGGAATCGAGAGGTTCGATTGAGTTCGGGGACGGAAAGATGATGGAACGTTATCAAATGCTCCTTGCA
TTGAATCATCATCATACAAATCGTGAGAAATCGTTTGAATCGATCCGGCAATCGAATTTCCATTAAGTGT
CGAGTGAAGGGAGCCCATCAATGCTCTCTCCTTTATCCTCTTCTTGGCTCCGCGGCGAGATTTTTCGAGT
TGAGCCTTTGTAGTCGTCTCAATAGTATTGGATCGTTCACGTGTACGCCG
