>Addgene plasmid #71363 | pGC461 | addgene partial sequence | sequence record 129861 | GFP-F 5'-GGTCCTTCTTGAGTTTGTAAC-3'
ACTATACAAATAGCATTCGTAGAATTCCAACTGAGCGCCGGTCGCTACCATTACCAACTTGTCTGGTGTC
AAAAATAATAGGGGCCGCTGTCATCAGAGTAAGTTTAAACTGAGTTCTACTAACTAACGAGTAATATTTA
AATTTTCAGCATCTCGCGCCCGTGCCTCTGACTTCTAAGTCCAATTACTCTTCAACATCCCTACATGCTC
TTTCTCCCTGTGCTCCCACCCCCTATTTTTGTTATTATCAAAAAACTTCTCTTAATTTCTTTGTTTTTTA
GCTTCTTTTAAGTCACCTCTAACAATGAAATTGTGTAGATTCAAAAATAGAATTAATTCGTAATAAAAAG
TCGAAAAAAATTGTGCTCCCTCCCCCCATTAATAATAATTCTATCCCAAAATCTACACAATGTTCTGTGT
ACACTTCTTATGTTTTTTACTTCTGATAAATTTTTTTGAAACATCATAGAAAAAACCGCACACAAAATAC
CTTATCATATGTTACGTTTCAGTTTATGACCGCAATTTTTATTTCTTCGCACGTCTGGGCCTCTCATGAC
GTCAAATCATGCTCATCGTGAAAAAGTTTTGGAGTATTTTTGGAATTTTTCAATCAAGTGAAAGTTTATG
AAATTAATTTTCCTGCTTTTGCTTTTTGGGGTTTCCCCTATTGTTTGTCAAGATTTCGAGGACGGCGTTT
TTCTTGCTAAAATCACAAGTATTGATGAGCACGATGCAAGAAAGATCGGAAGAAGGTTTGGGTTTGAGGC
TCAGTGGAAGGTGAGTAGAAGTTGATAATTTGAAAGTGGAGTAGTGTCTATGGGGTTTTTGCCTTAAATG
ACAGAATACATTCCCAATATACCAAACATAACTGTTTCCTACTAGTTCTA
